Addgene plasmid #157712: pcDNA5-FRT-TO-Nsp13
Purpose: mammalian expression of untagged SARS-CoV-2 Nsp13 under control of a tetracycline-inducible promoter
Depositing lab: David Tollervey. Depositing organization: University of Edinburgh. Publication: Integrative vectors for regulated expression of SARS-CoV-2 proteins implicated in RNA metabolism. Bresson S, Robertson N, Sani E, Turowski TW, Shchepachev V, Kompauerova M, Spanos C, Helwak A, Tollervey D. Wellcome Open Res. 2020 Nov 3;5:261. doi: 10.12688/wellcomeopenres.16322.1. eCollection 2020. PubMed 33313418.
Backbone
  Vector backbone: pcDNA5-FRT-TO
  Backbone manufacturer: Thermo Fisher
  Vector type: Mammalian Expression
  Selectable markers: Hygromycin
Growth in bacteria
  Bacterial resistance: Ampicillin, 100 μg/mL
  Growth temperature: 37°C
  Growth strain: DH5alpha
  Copy number: High Copy
Gene/Insert
  Gene/Insert name: Nsp13
  Species: SARS-CoV-2
  Mutation: codon optimized
  Entrez Gene: ORF1ab (a.k.a. GU280_gp01)
  Cloning method: Restriction Enzyme; 5′ cloning site Unknown (unknown if destroyed); 3′ cloning site Unknown (unknown if destroyed)
Resource information
  A portion of this plasmid was derived from a plasmid made by: IDT
Terms and licenses: Academic/Nonprofit Terms; Industry Terms
How to cite: pcDNA5-FRT-TO-Nsp13 was a gift from David Tollervey (Addgene plasmid # 157712 ; http://n2t.net/addgene:157712 ; RRID:Addgene_157712)
