[The description below was written by a language model from this plasmid's Addgene catalogue record and pLannotate feature annotations shown in this document.]
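Description:
pcDNA5-FRT-TO-Nsp13 is a mammalian expression plasmid built on the commercial pcDNA5-FRT-TO backbone and designed for tetracycline-regulated expression of SARS-CoV-2 Nsp13, the helicase subunit processed from the ORF1ab replicase polyprotein. The insert is a codon-optimized, untagged coding sequence of about 1.8 kb; the cloning sites used are not recorded. Automated annotation labels this region as a fragment of the related SARS-CoV replicase polyprotein and attaches a generic methyltransferase description. That text reflects the polyprotein database entry rather than Nsp13 itself. In bacteria the roughly 6.9 kb plasmid replicates from a high-copy ColE1/pUC-type origin and is selected with ampicillin through the AmpR β-lactamase gene.

Transcription is driven by the CMV immediate early enhancer and promoter, followed by two short elements annotated as tet operator-containing fragments, and is terminated by the bovine growth hormone polyadenylation signal. In cells that express the Tet repressor, the operators keep the CMV promoter silent until tetracycline or doxycycline is added, so expression of a potentially toxic viral protein can be switched on at will. Downstream lies an FRT site placed directly in front of a hygromycin resistance coding sequence, which is followed by an SV40 polyadenylation signal. In this backbone system the hygromycin gene lacks its own promoter and start codon. It becomes functional only after FLP recombinase integrates the plasmid at a matching FRT site in a suitable host cell line. This arrangement allows hygromycin selection of isogenic, single-copy stable lines, consistent with the stated aim of integrative vectors for regulated expression of SARS-CoV-2 proteins implicated in RNA metabolism.
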