Features (pLannotate 1.2.2; 21 found; start..end, strand, type, name):
    185..564     +  enhancer       CMV enhancer: human cytomegalovirus immediate early enhancer
    565..768     +  promoter       CMV promoter: human cytomegalovirus (CMV) immediate early promoter
    770..789     +  promoter       PLtetO-1 promoter (fragment): modified phage lambda PL promoter with tet operator sites (Lutz and Bujard, 1997)
    791..810     +  promoter       PLtetO-1 promoter (fragment): modified phage lambda PL promoter with tet operator sites (Lutz and Bujard, 1997)
    818..851     +  promoter       TRE3GV promoter (fragment): 3rd-generation Tet-responsive promoter that can be activated by binding of Tet-On® 3G, optimized for retroviral and lentiviral vectors
    958..2763    +  CDS            rep (fragment): R1AB_SARS - Experimental evidence at protein level: Swiss-Prot protein existence level 1. [2'-O-methyltransferase]: Methyltransferase that mediates mRNA cap 2'-O-ribose methylation to the 5'-cap structure of viral mRNAs. N7-methyl guanosine cap is a prerequisite for binding of nsp16. Therefore plays an essential role in viral mRNAs cap methylation which is essential to evade immune system. From Severe acute respiratory syndrome coronavirus (SARS-CoV).
   2835..3059    +  polyA_signal   bGH poly(A) signal: bovine growth hormone polyadenylation signal
   3063..3084    +  promoter       SV40 promoter (fragment): SV40 enhancer and early promoter
   3105..3338    +  rep_origin     f1 ori (fragment) (sequence partly withheld): f1 bacteriophage origin of replication; arrow indicates direction of (+) strand synthesis
   3343..3390    +  protein_bind   FRT: FLP-mediated recombination occurs in the 8-bp core sequence TCTAGAAA (Turan and Bode, 2011). FLP recombinase from the Saccharomyces cerevisiae 2μ plasmid
   3398..4420    +  CDS            HygR: aminoglycoside phosphotransferase from E. coli; aph(4)-Ia; confers resistance to hygromycin
   4430..4555    +  CDS            ble (fragment): BLE_KLEPN - Experimental evidence at protein level: Swiss-Prot protein existence level 1. Binding protein with a strong affinity to the bleomycin family of antibiotics. Binds to CL990; an antimitotic-antibiotic compound. From Klebsiella pneumoniae.
   4550..4671    +  polyA_signal   SV40 poly(A) signal: SV40 polyadenylation signal
   4744..4760    -  protein_bind   lac operator: The lac repressor binds to the lac operator to inhibit transcription in E. coli. This inhibition can be relieved by adding lactose or isopropyl-β-D-thiogalactopyranoside (IPTG). lac repressor encoded by lacI
   4768..4798    -  promoter       lac promoter: promoter for the E. coli lac operon
   4813..4834    -  protein_bind   CAP binding site: CAP binding activates transcription in the presence of cAMP. E. coli catabolite activator protein
   4847..4939    -  CDS            lacI (fragment): lac repressor; lacI; The lac repressor binds to the lac operator to inhibit transcription in E. coli. This inhibition can be relieved by adding lactose or isopropyl-β-D-thiogalactopyranoside (IPTG).
   5122..5710    -  rep_origin     ori: high-copy-number ColE1/pMB1/pBR322/pUC origin of replication
   5881..6741    -  CDS            AmpR: β-lactamase; bla; confers resistance to ampicillin, carbenicillin, and related antibiotics
   6742..6846    -  promoter       AmpR promoter: bla
   6905..30      -  misc_feature   bom (fragment) (across the origin): basis of mobility region from pBR322
>Addgene plasmid #157712 | pcDNA5-FRT-TO-Nsp13 | addgene full sequence | sequence record 307902 | Addgene NGS Result
TGCTCTGATGCCGCATAGTTAAGCCAGTATCTGCTCCCTGCTTGTGTGTTGGAGGTCGCTGAGTAGTGCG
CGAGCAAAATTTAAGCTACAACAAGGCAAGGCTTGACCGACAATTGCATGAAGAATCTGCTTAGGGTTAG
GCGTTTTGCGCTGCTTCGCGATGTACGGGCCAGATATACGCGTTGACATTGATTATTGACTAGTTATTAA
TAGTAATCAATTACGGGGTCATTAGTTCATAGCCCATATATGGAGTTCCGCGTTACATAACTTACGGTAA
ATGGCCCGCCTGGCTGACCGCCCAACGACCCCCGCCCATTGACGTCAATAATGACGTATGTTCCCATAGT
AACGCCAATAGGGACTTTCCATTGACGTCAATGGGTGGAGTATTTACGGTAAACTGCCCACTTGGCAGTA
CATCAAGTGTATCATATGCCAAGTACGCCCCCTATTGACGTCAATGACGGTAAATGGCCCGCCTGGCATT
ATGCCCAGTACATGACCTTATGGGACTTTCCTACTTGGCAGTACATCTACGTATTAGTCATCGCTATTAC
CATGGTGATGCGGTTTTGGCAGTACATCAATGGGCGTGGATAGCGGTTTGACTCACGGGGATTTCCAAGT
CTCCACCCCATTGACGTCAATGGGAGTTTGTTTTGGCACCAAAATCAACGGGACTTTCCAAAATGTCGTA
ACAACTCCGCCCCATTGACGCAAATGGGCGGTAGGCGTGTACGGTGGGAGGTCTATATAAGCAGAGCTCT
CCCTATCAGTGATAGAGATCTCCCTATCAGTGATAGAGATCGTCGACGAGCTCGTTTAGTGAACCGTCAG
ATCGCCTGGAGACGCCATCCACGCTGTTTTGACCTCCATAGAAGACACCGGGACCGATCCAGCCTCCGGA
CTCTAGCGTTTAAACTTAAGCTTGGTACCGAGCTCGGATCCGGGATGGCTGTTGGAGCCTGTGTGTTGTG
TAACAGCCAGACTTCCCTGAGATGCGGGGCGTGCATACGCAGGCCGTTTCTGTGCTGTAAGTGTTGTTAC
GATCACGTCATTTCTACAAGCCACAAGCTGGTCTTGAGCGTTAACCCTTATGTTTGTAATGCCCCTGGCT
GCGATGTTACTGATGTCACCCAGTTGTATTTGGGTGGGATGTCATATTACTGTAAGAGCCATAAGCCACC
GATCTCATTCCCCTTGTGCGCGAACGGACAAGTATTTGGTTTGTACAAAAACACGTGTGTAGGATCAGAT
AACGTAACCGATTTCAATGCTATTGCGACGTGTGATTGGACAAATGCAGGAGATTACATTCTTGCCAATA
CTTGCACAGAAAGACTTAAATTGTTCGCTGCGGAAACATTGAAAGCAACTGAAGAGACGTTTAAGCTGTC
ATACGGCATTGCCACCGTGAGGGAGGTGCTGTCTGACCGAGAGCTCCATCTGTCCTGGGAGGTCGGGAAA
CCCCGACCTCCGTTGAACAGAAACTACGTGTTTACCGGTTACCGCGTCACAAAGAATTCAAAGGTGCAGA
TAGGAGAATATACTTTCGAAAAGGGAGATTACGGAGACGCGGTGGTTTATCGAGGCACGACGACCTACAA
GCTGAATGTAGGCGATTATTTTGTCCTTACATCTCATACGGTCATGCCATTGAGCGCTCCCACTCTGGTC
CCACAGGAACATTATGTGAGGATTACAGGCCTGTATCCCACTTTGAACATAAGTGATGAATTTTCCTCTA
ATGTCGCAAATTACCAAAAAGTAGGTATGCAGAAGTATTCCACTCTCCAGGGGCCGCCCGGAACTGGGAA
GAGTCACTTCGCAATTGGGTTGGCTCTGTATTATCCAAGCGCACGAATAGTTTACACAGCATGTAGCCAT
GCGGCCGTTGATGCGCTGTGCGAGAAAGCGCTGAAATACCTTCCTATTGACAAATGCAGCCGGATCATCC
CCGCACGCGCCCGCGTGGAGTGTTTTGATAAGTTCAAAGTAAATTCAACCCTGGAGCAGTATGTGTTTTG
TACGGTGAATGCCCTGCCAGAAACAACTGCGGACATAGTGGTGTTTGACGAAATATCAATGGCGACTAAT
TATGACCTTAGTGTGGTGAACGCTAGATTGCGAGCCAAGCACTACGTATATATAGGCGATCCAGCTCAAC
TCCCCGCTCCTCGGACGCTCCTGACCAAGGGAACCTTGGAGCCAGAATACTTCAATTCCGTCTGCCGACT
GATGAAGACCATAGGCCCAGACATGTTCTTGGGGACGTGTCGCCGCTGTCCAGCAGAAATAGTGGACACG
GTTAGCGCGCTTGTGTACGACAATAAACTCAAGGCACACAAAGATAAGTCCGCCCAGTGTTTTAAAATGT
TCTATAAAGGTGTTATAACTCATGATGTCTCCTCTGCAATCAATCGACCCCAGATCGGGGTTGTCCGAGA
GTTTCTGACACGGAATCCCGCTTGGCGAAAGGCGGTGTTTATCTCTCCATACAACTCTCAGAATGCCGTG
GCCTCTAAGATCCTTGGTCTGCCCACGCAAACCGTAGATTCTAGCCAGGGTAGCGAGTATGACTACGTTA
TTTTTACTCAGACAACAGAAACTGCTCATAGTTGCAACGTCAATAGGTTCAATGTGGCCATTACAAGGGC
GAAGGTGGGTATTCTGTGTATTATGAGTGATCGAGACCTGTACGATAAACTTCAGTTTACCTCACTGGAG
ATCCCCCGCAGAAATGTGGCCACCCTGCAAGCCTAGGAGATATCCAGCACAGTGGCGGCCGCTCGAGTCT
AGAGGGCCCGTTTAAACCCGCTGATCAGCCTCGACTGTGCCTTCTAGTTGCCAGCCATCTGTTGTTTGCC
CCTCCCCCGTGCCTTCCTTGACCCTGGAAGGTGCCACTCCCACTGTCCTTTCCTAATAAAATGAGGAAAT
TGCATCGCATTGTCTGAGTAGGTGTCATTCTATTCTGGGGGGTGGGGTGGGGCAGGACAGCAAGGGGGAG
GATTGGGAAGACAATAGCAGGCATGCTGGGGATGCGGTGGGCTCTATGGCTTCTGAGGCGGAAAGAACCA
GCTGGGGCTCTAGGGGGTATCCCC
[124 nt withheld, positions 3105-3228]
C
[91 nt withheld, positions 3230-3320]
AGGGTGATGGTTCACGTACCTAGAAGTTCCTATTCCGAAGTTCCTATTCTCTAGAAAGTATAGGAACTTC
CTTGGCCAAAAAGCCTGAACTCACCGCGACGTCTGTCGAGAAGTTTCTGATCGAAAAGTTCGACAGCGTC
TCCGACCTGATGCAGCTCTCGGAGGGCGAAGAATCTCGTGCTTTCAGCTTCGATGTAGGAGGGCGTGGAT
ATGTCCTGCGGGTAAATAGCTGCGCCGATGGTTTCTACAAAGATCGTTATGTTTATCGGCACTTTGCATC
GGCCGCGCTCCCGATTCCGGAAGTGCTTGACATTGGGGAATTCAGCGAGAGCCTGACCTATTGCATCTCC
CGCCGTGCACAGGGTGTCACGTTGCAAGACCTGCCTGAAACCGAACTGCCCGCTGTTCTGCAGCCGGTCG
CGGAGGCCATGGATGCGATCGCTGCGGCCGATCTTAGCCAGACGAGCGGGTTCGGCCCATTCGGACCGCA
AGGAATCGGTCAATACACTACATGGCGTGATTTCATATGCGCGATTGCTGATCCCCATGTGTATCACTGG
CAAACTGTGATGGACGACACCGTCAGTGCGTCCGTCGCGCAGGCTCTCGATGAGCTGATGCTTTGGGCCG
AGGACTGCCCCGAAGTCCGGCACCTCGTGCACGCGGATTTCGGCTCCAACAATGTCCTGACGGACAATGG
CCGCATAACAGCGGTCATTGACTGGAGCGAGGCGATGTTCGGGGATTCCCAATACGAGGTCGCCAACATC
TTCTTCTGGAGGCCGTGGTTGGCTTGTATGGAGCAGCAGACGCGCTACTTCGAGCGGAGGCATCCGGAGC
TTGCAGGATCGCCGCGGCTCCGGGCGTATATGCTCCGCATTGGTCTTGACCAACTCTATCAGAGCTTGGT
TGACGGCAATTTCGATGATGCAGCTTGGGCGCAGGGTCGATGCGACGCAATCGTCCGATCCGGAGCCGGG
ACTGTCGGGCGTACACAAATCGCCCGCAGAAGCGCGGCCGTCTGGACCGATGGCTGTGTAGAAGTACTCG
CCGATAGTGGAAACCGACGCCCCAGCACTCGTCCGAGGGCAAAGGAATAGCACGTACTACGAGATTTCGA
TTCCACCGCCGCCTTCTATGAAAGGTTGGGCTTCGGAATCGTTTTCCGGGACGCCGGCTGGATGATCCTC
CAGCGCGGGGATCTCATGCTGGAGTTCTTCGCCCACCCCAACTTGTTTATTGCAGCTTATAATGGTTACA
AATAAAGCAATAGCATCACAAATTTCACAAATAAAGCATTTTTTTCACTGCATTCTAGTTGTGGTTTGTC
CAAACTCATCAATGTATCTTATCATGTCTGTATACCGTCGACCTCTAGCTAGAGCTTGGCGTAATCATGG
TCATAGCTGTTTCCTGTGTGAAATTGTTATCCGCTCACAATTCCACACAACATACGAGCCGGAAGCATAA
AGTGTAAAGCCTGGGGTGCCTAATGAGTGAGCTAACTCACATTAATTGCGTTGCGCTCACTGCCCGCTTT
CCAGTCGGGAAACCTGTCGTGCCAGCTGCATTAATGAATCGGCCAACGCGCGGGGAGAGGCGGTTTGCGT
ATTGGGCGCTCTTCCGCTTCCTCGCTCACTGACTCGCTGCGCTCGGTCGTTCGGCTGCGGCGAGCGGTAT
CAGCTCACTCAAAGGCGGTAATACGGTTATCCACAGAATCAGGGGATAACGCAGGAAAGAACATGTGAGC
AAAAGGCCAGCAAAAGGCCAGGAACCGTAAAAAGGCCGCGTTGCTGGCGTTTTTCCATAGGCTCCGCCCC
CCTGACGAGCATCACAAAAATCGACGCTCAAGTCAGAGGTGGCGAAACCCGACAGGACTATAAAGATACC
AGGCGTTTCCCCCTGGAAGCTCCCTCGTGCGCTCTCCTGTTCCGACCCTGCCGCTTACCGGATACCTGTC
CGCCTTTCTCCCTTCGGGAAGCGTGGCGCTTTCTCATAGCTCACGCTGTAGGTATCTCAGTTCGGTGTAG
GTCGTTCGCTCCAAGCTGGGCTGTGTGCACGAACCCCCCGTTCAGCCCGACCGCTGCGCCTTATCCGGTA
ACTATCGTCTTGAGTCCAACCCGGTAAGACACGACTTATCGCCACTGGCAGCAGCCACTGGTAACAGGAT
TAGCAGAGCGAGGTATGTAGGCGGTGCTACAGAGTTCTTGAAGTGGTGGCCTAACTACGGCTACACTAGA
AGAACAGTATTTGGTATCTGCGCTCTGCTGAAGCCAGTTACCTTCGGAAAAAGAGTTGGTAGCTCTTGAT
CCGGCAAACAAACCACCGCTGGTAGCGGTGGTTTTTTTGTTTGCAAGCAGCAGATTACGCGCAGAAAAAA
AGGATCTCAAGAAGATCCTTTGATCTTTTCTACGGGGTCTGACGCTCAGTGGAACGAAAACTCACGTTAA
GGGATTTTGGTCATGAGATTATCAAAAAGGATCTTCACCTAGATCCTTTTAAATTAAAAATGAAGTTTTA
AATCAATCTAAAGTATATATGAGTAAACTTGGTCTGACAGTTACCAATGCTTAATCAGTGAGGCACCTAT
CTCAGCGATCTGTCTATTTCGTTCATCCATAGTTGCCTGACTCCCCGTCGTGTAGATAACTACGATACGG
GAGGGCTTACCATCTGGCCCCAGTGCTGCAATGATACCGCGAGACCCACGCTCACCGGCTCCAGATTTAT
CAGCAATAAACCAGCCAGCCGGAAGGGCCGAGCGCAGAAGTGGTCCTGCAACTTTATCCGCCTCCATCCA
GTCTATTAATTGTTGCCGGGAAGCTAGAGTAAGTAGTTCGCCAGTTAATAGTTTGCGCAACGTTGTTGCC
ATTGCTACAGGCATCGTGGTGTCACGCTCGTCGTTTGGTATGGCTTCATTCAGCTCCGGTTCCCAACGAT
CAAGGCGAGTTACATGATCCCCCATGTTGTGCAAAAAAGCGGTTAGCTCCTTCGGTCCTCCGATCGTTGT
CAGAAGTAAGTTGGCCGCAGTGTTATCACTCATGGTTATGGCAGCACTGCATAATTCTCTTACTGTCATG
CCATCCGTAAGATGCTTTTCTGTGACTGGTGAGTACTCAACCAAGTCATTCTGAGAATAGTGTATGCGGC
GACCGAGTTGCTCTTGCCCGGCGTCAATACGGGATAATACCGCGCCACATAGCAGAACTTTAAAAGTGCT
CATCATTGGAAAACGTTCTTCGGGGCGAAAACTCTCAAGGATCTTACCGCTGTTGAGATCCAGTTCGATG
TAACCCACTCGTGCACCCAACTGATCTTCAGCATCTTTTACTTTCACCAGCGTTTCTGGGTGAGCAAAAA
CAGGAAGGCAAAATGCCGCAAAAAAGGGAATAAGGGCGACACGGAAATGTTGAATACTCATACTCTTCCT
TTTTCAATATTATTGAAGCATTTATCAGGGTTATTGTCTCATGAGCGGATACATATTTGAATGTATTTAG
AAAAATAAACAAATAGGGGTTCCGCGCACATTTCCCCGAAAAGTGCCACCTGACGTCGACGGATCGGGAG
ATCTCCCGATCCCCTATGGTGCACTCTCAGTACAATC
